Addgene plasmid #238041: ADEPT-pTarget-GFP
Purpose: Encodes sfGFP under lac promoter. Expresses a single guide RNA (under Rha promoter), which targets a noncoding region of the plasmid as part of the ADEPT system. Carries oriT and kan resistance.
Depositing lab: Lingchong You. Depositing organization: Duke University. Publication: Population-level amplification of gene regulation by programmable gene transfer. Son HI, Hamrick GS, Shende AR, Kim K, Yang K, Huang TJ, You L. Nat Chem Biol. 2025 Jan 8. doi: 10.1038/s41589-024-01817-9. PubMed 39779901.
Backbone
  Vector backbone: ADEPT-pTarget
  Vector type: Synthetic Biology
Growth in bacteria
  Bacterial resistance: Kanamycin, 50 μg/mL
  Growth temperature: 37°C
  Growth strain: DH5alpha
  Copy number: High Copy
Gene/Insert
  Gene/Insert name: sfGFP
  gRNA/shRNA sequence: guuuuagagcuagaaauagcaaguuaaaauaaggcuaguccguuaucaacuugaaaaaguggcaccgagucggugc
  Species: Synthetic
  Insert size (bp): 714
  Promoter: lac
  Cloning method: Gibson Cloning
Terms and licenses: Academic/Nonprofit Terms; Industry Terms: Not Available to Industry
How to cite: ADEPT-pTarget-GFP was a gift from Lingchong You (Addgene plasmid # 238041 ; http://n2t.net/addgene:238041 ; RRID:Addgene_238041)
