[The description below was written by a language model from this plasmid's Addgene catalogue record and pLannotate feature annotations shown in this document.]
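Description:
ADEPT-pTarget-GFP is a small (about 4.1 kb) bacterial synthetic-biology plasmid built on the ADEPT-pTarget backbone and propagated in E. coli. It replicates from a high-copy ColE1/pUC-type origin and is selected with kanamycin through the neo (nptII) aminoglycoside phosphotransferase gene, which is followed by a lambda t0 terminator. The plasmid also carries the F-plasmid origin of transfer (oriT), which makes it mobilizable by conjugation when the F transfer machinery is supplied in trans by the donor cell. The automated annotation also flags short fragments of an RSF origin, a Tn5 transposase and a composite tag. These are probably remnants of the backbone's construction rather than functional parts.

The payload consists of two independent expression units. The first is a 714 bp superfolder GFP coding sequence driven by the lac promoter, with its CAP binding site and lac operator, and terminated by rrnB T1 and T7Te terminators. Reporter output should therefore respond to lac repressor and IPTG in hosts that express LacI. The second is a single guide RNA with the Streptococcus pyogenes Cas9 scaffold, transcribed from the L-rhamnose-inducible rhaB promoter and followed by an rrnB terminator region. According to the record, this guide targets a noncoding region of the plasmid itself, so inducing it in a cell that supplies Cas9 would direct the nuclease against the plasmid. Cas9 is not encoded here, and the record gives only the scaffold portion of the guide, not the spacer or its exact target site. Together, self-targeting, conjugative transfer and a fluorescent readout suit the plasmid to the ADEPT system, which the associated publication describes as amplifying gene regulation at the population level through programmable gene transfer.
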