Features (pLannotate 1.2.2; 18 found; start..end, strand, type, name):
      1..589     +  rep_origin     ori: high-copy-number ColE1/pMB1/pBR322/pUC origin of replication
    784..1074    -  oriT           oriT: origin of transfer for the bacterial F plasmid (Frost et al., 1994)
   1124..1191    +  rep_origin     RSF ori (fragment): Plasmids containing the RSF 1030 origin of replication can be propagated in E. coli cells that contain additional plasmids with compatible origins.
   1239..1285    -  terminator     rrnB T1 terminator: transcription terminator T1 from the E. coli rrnB gene
   1287..1402    -  ncRNA          5S rRNA: Accession: RF00001 - 5S ribosomal RNA
   1511..1528    -  CDS            capTEV™ (fragment): composite tag for in vivo biotinylation, TEV protease cleavage, and 6xHis tagging
   1594..1669    -  misc_RNA       gRNA scaffold: guide RNA scaffold for the Streptococcus pyogenes CRISPR/Cas9 system
   1690..1808    -  promoter       rhaB promoter: promoter of the E. coli rhaBAD operon, conferring tight induction with L-rhamnose and repression with D-glucose in the presence of RhaR and RhaS (Giacalone et al., 2006)
   1826..1869    +  terminator     bacterial terminator: putative bacterial transcription terminator
   1919..2047    +  CDS            tnpA (fragment): TN5P_ECOLX - Also known as tnp. Experimental evidence at protein level: Swiss-Prot protein existence level 1. Mediates transposition of transposon Tn5 by a 'cut and paste' mechanism. First, the monomeric transposase binds the 19 bp inverted DNA repeats flanking the transposon. Then, dimerization of the DNA- bound transposase creates a synaptic DNA complex. After nicking of the first DNA strand, excision of the transposon proceeds through a series of intermediates. The transposase then mediates the insertion of the transposon at a new site by strand transfer. The activity of the wild- type tran
   2079..2870    +  CDS            neo: KKA2_KLEPN - Also known as kan, nptII. Experimental evidence at protein level: Swiss-Prot protein existence level 1. Resistance to kanamycin, neomycin, paromomycin, ribostamycin, butirosin and gentamicin B. From Klebsiella pneumoniae.
   2904..2998    +  terminator     lambda t0 terminator: transcription terminator from phage lambda
   3065..3092    -  terminator     T7Te terminator: phage T7 early transcription terminator
   3108..3179    -  terminator     rrnB T1 terminator: transcription terminator T1 from the E. coli rrnB gene
   3191..3904    -  CDS            superfolder GFP: GFP variant that folds robustly even when fused to poorly folded proteins (Pédelacq et al., 2006)
   3942..3958    -  protein_bind   lac operator: The lac repressor binds to the lac operator to inhibit transcription in E. coli. This inhibition can be relieved by adding lactose or isopropyl-β-D-thiogalactopyranoside (IPTG). lac repressor encoded by lacI
   3966..3996    -  promoter       lac promoter: promoter for the E. coli lac operon
   4011..4032    -  protein_bind   CAP binding site: CAP binding activates transcription in the presence of cAMP. E. coli catabolite activator protein
>Addgene plasmid #238041 | ADEPT-pTarget-GFP | addgene full sequence | sequence record 476072 | Addgene NGS Result
TTGAGATCCTTTTTTTCTGCGCGTAATCTGCTGCTTGCAAACAAAAAAACCACCGCTACCAGCGGTGGTT
TGTTTGCCGGATCAAGAGCTACCAACTCTTTTTCCGAAGGTAACTGGCTTCAGCAGAGCGCAGATACCAA
ATACTGTCCTTCTAGTGTAGCCGTAGTTAGGCCACCACTTCAAGAACTCTGTAGCACCGCCTACATACCT
CGCTCTGCTAATCCTGTTACCAGTGGCTGCTGCCAGTGGCGATAAGTCGTGTCTTACCGGGTTGGACTCA
AGACGATAGTTACCGGATAAGGCGCAGCGGTCGGGCTGAACGGGGGGTTCGTGCACACAGCCCAGCTTGG
AGCGAACGACCTACACCGAACTGAGATACCTACAGCGTGAGCTATGAGAAAGCGCCACGCTTCCCGAAGG
GAGAAAGGCGGACAGGTATCCGGTAAGCGGCAGGGTCGGAACAGGAGAGCGCACGAGGGAGCTTCCAGGG
GGAAACGCCTGGTATCTTTATAGTCCTGTCGGGTTTCGCCACCTCTGACTTGAGCGTCGATTTTTGTGAT
GCTCGTCAGGGGGGCGGAGCCTGTGGAAAAACGCCAGCAACGCGGCCTTTTTACGGTTCCTGGCCTTTTG
CTGGCCTTTTGCTCACATGTTCTTTCCTGCGTTATCCCCTGATTCTGTGGATAACCGTATTACCGAGGTT
CACCTTAGCCATTAGAGATTACCTTTTTTGAACATAAAATAAAGTTAATTTCGAAACACTAAAATTCATA
ATGCAAACAGGGACGCACCGCTAGCAGCGCCCCTAGCGGTATCCTATAAAAAAACACACCGCGCCGCTAG
CAGCACCCCTAATATAAAATAATGTTTTTTATAAAAATAGTCAGTACCACCCCTACAAAACGGTGTCGGC
GCGTTGTTGTAGCCGCGCCGACACCGCTTTTTTAAATATCATAAAGAGAGTAAGAGAAACTAATTTTTCA
TAACACTCTATTTATAAAGAAAAATCAGCAAAAACTTGTTTTTGCATGGGGTGTGGTGCTTTTGGTGGTG
AGAACCACCAACCTGTTGAGCCTTTTTGTGGAGTGGGTTAAATTATTTACGAATAAAGTCACCAGAGGTG
GCCTTTGAGTGAGCTGATACCGCTCGCCGCAGCCGAACGACCGAGCGCAGCGAGTCAGTGAGCGAGGAAG
CCTGCAGTCTAGACTCGAGTAAGGATCCAGTTCACCGACAAACAACAGATAAAACGAAAGGCCCAGTCTT
TCGACTGAGCCTTTCGTTTTATTTGATGCCTGGCAGTTCCCTACTCTCGCATGGGGAGACCCCACACTAC
CATCGGCGCTACGGCGTTTCACTTCTGAGTTCGGCATGGGGTCAGGTGGGACCACCGCGCTACTGCCGCC
AGGCAAATTCTGTTTTATCAGACCGCTTCTGCGTTCTGATTTAATCTGTATCAGGCTGAAAATCTTCTCT
CATCCGCCAAAACAGCCAAGCTGGAGACCGTTTAAACTCAATGATGATGATGATGATGGTCGACGGCGCT
ATTCAGATCCTCTTCTGAGATGAGTTTTTGTTCGGGCCCAAGCTTCAAAAAAAGCACCGACTCGGTGCCA
CTTTTTCAAGTTGATAACGGACTAGCCTTATTTTAACTTGCTATTTCTAGCTCTAAAACCGTGAGACGCC
TATTTTTATTACGACCAGTCTAAAAAGCGCCTGAATTCGCGACCTTCTCGTTACTGACAGGAAAATGGGC
CATTGGCAACCAGGGAAAGATGAACGTGATGATGTTCACAATTTGCTGAATTGTGGTGAGATCTTTAGAA
TTCCAGAAATCATCCTTAGCGAAAGCTAAGGATTTTTTTTATCTGAAATTCTGCCTCGTGATACGCCTAT
TTTTATAGGTTAATGTCATGATAATAATGGTTTCTTAGACGTCAGGGACGTCGGAATTGCCAGCTGGGGC
GCCCTCTGGTAAGGTTGGGAAGCCCTGCAAAGTAAACTGGATGGCTTTCTTGCCGCCAAGGATCTGATGG
CGCAGGGGATCAAGATCTGATCAAGAGACAGGATGAGGATCGTTTCGCATGATTGAACAAGATGGATTGC
ACGCAGGTTCTCCGGCCGCTTGGGTGGAGAGGCTATTCGGCTATGACTGGGCACAACAGACAATCGGCTG
CTCTGATGCCGCCGTGTTCCGGCTGTCAGCGCAGGGGCGCCCGGTTCTTTTTGTCAAGACCGACCTGTCC
GGTGCCCTGAATGAACTGCAGGACGAGGCAGCGCGGCTATCGTGGCTGGCCACGACGGGCGTTCCTTGCG
CAGCTGTGCTCGACGTTGTCACTGAAGCGGGAAGGGACTGGCTGCTATTGGGCGAAGTGCCGGGGCAGGA
TCTCCTGTCATCTCACCTTGCTCCTGCCGAGAAAGTATCCATCATGGCTGATGCAATGCGGCGGCTGCAT
ACGCTTGATCCGGCTACCTGCCCATTCGACCACCAAGCGAAACATCGCATCGAGCGAGCACGTACTCGGA
TGGAAGCCGGTCTTGTCGATCAGGATGATCTGGACGAAGAGCATCAGGGGCTCGCGCCAGCCGAACTGTT
CGCCAGGCTCAAGGCGCGCATGCCCGACGGCGAGGATCTCGTCGTGACCCATGGCGATGCCTGCTTGCCG
AATATCATGGTGGAAAATGGCCGCTTTTCTGGATTCATCGACTGTGGCCGGCTGGGTGTGGCGGACCGCT
ATCAGGACATAGCGTTGGCTACCCGTGATATTGCTGAAGAGCTTGGCGGCGAATGGGCTGACCGCTTCCT
CGTGCTTTACGGTATCGCCGCTCCCGATTCGCAGCGCATCGCCTTCTATCGCCTTCTTGACGAGTTCTTC
TGAGCGGGACTCTGGGGTTCGAGAGCTCGCTTGGACTCCTGTTGATAGATCCAGTAATGACCTCAGAACT
CCATCTGGATTTGTTCAGAACGCTCGGTTGCCGCCGGGCGTTTTTTATTGGTGAGAATCCAAGCACTAGT
AACAACTTATATCGTATGGGGCTGACTTCAGGTGCTACCGTGGAGACGTATAAACGCAGAAAGGCCCACC
CGAAGGTGAGCCAGTGTGACTCTAGTAGAGAGCGTTCACCGACAAACAACAGATAAAACGAAAGGCCCAG
TCTTTCGACTGAGCCTTTCGTTTTATTTGATGCCTGGTCATTTGTACAGTTCATCCATACCATGCGTGAT
GCCCGCTGCGGTTACGAACTCCAGCAGAACCATATGATCGCGTTTCTCGTTCGGATCTTTAGACAGAACG
CTTTGCGTGCTCAGATAGTGATTGTCTGGCAGCAGAACAGGACCATCACCGATTGGAGTGTTTTGCTGGT
AGTGATCAGCCAGCTGCACGCTGCCATCCTCCACGTTGTGGCGAATTTTAAAATTCGCTTTAATGCCATT
TTTTTGTTTATCGGCGGTGATGTAAACATTGTGGCTGTTAAAATTGTATTCCAGCTTATGGCCCAGGATA
TTGCCGTCCTCTTTAAAGTCAATGCCTTTCAGCTCAATGCGGTTTACCAGGGTATCGCCTTCAAATTTCA
CTTCCGCACGCGTTTTGTACGTGCCGTCATCCTTAAAGGAAATCGTGCGTTCCTGCACATAGCCTTCCGG
CATGGCGGACTTGAAGAAGTCATGCTGCTTCATATGGTCCGGATAACGAGCAAAGCACTGAACACCATAA
GTCAGCGTCGTTACCAGAGTCGGCCAAGGAACCGGCAGTTTACCAGTAGTACAGATGAACTTCAGCGTCA
GTTTACCATTAGTTGCGTCACCTTCACCCTCGCCACGCACGGAAAACTTATGACCGTTGACATCACCATC
CAGTTCCACCAGAATAGGGACGACACCAGTGAACAGCTCTTCGCCTTTACGCATCTAGTATTTCTCCTCT
TTAGCTGTTTCCTGTGTGAAATTGTTATCCGCTCACAATTCCACACAACATACGAGCCGGAAGCATAAAG
TGTAAAGCCTGGGGTGCCTAATGAGTGAGCTAACTCACATTAATTGCGTTGCGCAGTTTTCGTTCCACTG
AGCGTCAGACCCCGTAGAAAAGATCAAAGGATCTTC
